Addgene plasmid #92195: pLenti-DsRed_IRES_SNCA:EGFP
Purpose: Lentiviral overexpression vector to make stable bicistronic cell line for α-Syn screen
Depositing lab: Huda Zoghbi. Depositing organization: Baylor College of Medicine. Publication: TRIM28 regulates the nuclear accumulation and toxicity of both alpha-synuclein and tau. Rousseaux MW, de Haro M, Lasagna-Reeves CA, De Maio A, Park J, Jafar-Nejad P, Al-Ramahi I, Sharma A, See L, Lu N, Vilanova-Velez L, Klisch TJ, Westbrook TF, Troncoso JC, Botas J, Zoghbi HY. Elife. 2016 Oct 25;5. pii: e19809. doi: 10.7554/eLife.19809. PubMed 27779468.
Backbone
  Vector backbone: pLenti-GPS-GAW-IRES
  Backbone size w/o insert (bp): 8000
  Total vector size (bp): 10539
  Vector type: Mammalian Expression, Lentiviral
  Selectable markers: Neomycin (select with G418)
Growth in bacteria
  Bacterial resistance: Ampicillin, 100 μg/mL
  Growth temperature: 37°C
  Growth strain: NEB Stable
  Copy number: Unknown
Gene/Insert
  Gene/Insert name: DsRed-IRES-SNCA-EGFP
  Species: H. sapiens (human), Synthetic
  Insert size (bp): 2462
  Cloning method: Restriction Enzyme; 5′ cloning site ClaI (not destroyed); 3′ cloning site XhoI (not destroyed)
  Sequencing primers: 5′ IRES-F: GCCCCCCGAACCACGGGGAC
Terms and licenses: Academic/Nonprofit Terms; Industry Terms: Not Available to Industry
How to cite: pLenti-DsRed_IRES_SNCA:EGFP was a gift from Huda Zoghbi (Addgene plasmid # 92195 ; http://n2t.net/addgene:92195 ; RRID:Addgene_92195)
