[The description below was written by a language model from this plasmid's Addgene catalogue record.]
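Description:
pLenti-DsRed_IRES_SNCA:EGFP is a lentiviral mammalian expression plasmid of about 10.5 kb, built on the pLenti-GPS-GAW-IRES backbone (roughly 8 kb without insert). It is propagated in bacteria under ampicillin selection, and the record lists neomycin resistance as the selectable marker for mammalian cells, so transduced or transfected cells can be enriched with G418. No feature table is provided. The promoter driving the cassette, the origin of replication and the specific lentiviral elements (LTRs, packaging signal and so on) are therefore not stated, and the copy number is recorded as unknown.

The payload is a bicistronic insert of about 2.5 kb, DsRed-IRES-SNCA-EGFP, cloned between ClaI and XhoI sites that were both preserved. It combines synthetic fluorescent protein sequences with human SNCA, the gene encoding α-synuclein. A single transcript carries two open reading frames. DsRed is translated by normal cap-dependent initiation, while the internal ribosome entry site allows independent translation of α-synuclein fused to EGFP. Because both proteins derive from the same mRNA, red fluorescence acts as an internal reference for transcription and transgene dosage. Green fluorescence reports the steady-state level of the α-synuclein fusion protein, so a change in the EGFP-to-DsRed ratio points to an effect on α-synuclein protein abundance rather than on overall expression.

The stated purpose is to generate a stable bicistronic reporter cell line by lentiviral delivery for an α-synuclein screen. The associated publication concerns regulators of α-synuclein and tau accumulation and toxicity.
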