>Addgene plasmid #92195 | pLenti-DsRed_IRES_SNCA:EGFP | addgene partial sequence | sequence record 181574 | Addgene Partial NGS Result
GGAAGGGCTAATTCACTCCCAAAGAAGACAAGATATCCTTGATCTGTGGATCTACCACACACAAGGCTAC
TTCCCTGATTAGCAGAACTACACACCAGGGCCAGGGGTCAGATATCCACTGACCTTTGGATGGTGCTACA
AGCTAGTACCAGTTGAGCCAGATAAGGTAGAAGAGGCCAATAAAGGAGAGAACACCAGCTTGTTACACCC
TGTGAGCCTGCATGGGATGGATGACCCGGAGAGAGAAGTGTTAGAGTGGAGGTTTGACAGCCGCCTAGCA
TTTCATCACGTGGCCCGAGAGCTGCATCCGGAGTACTTCAAGAACTGCTGATATCGAGCTTGCTACAAGG
GACTTTCCGCTGGGGACTTTCCAGGGAGGCGTGGCCTGGGCGGGACTGGGGAGTGGCGAGCCCTCAGATC
CTGCATATAAGCAGCTGCTTTTTGCCTGTACTGGGTCTCTCTGGTTAGACCAGATCTGAGCCTGGGAGCT
CTCTGGCTAACTAGGGAACCCACTGCTTAAGCCTCAATAAAGCTTGCCTTGAGTGCTTCAAGTAGTGTGT
GCCCGTCTGTTGTGTGACTCTGGTAACTAGAGATCCCTCAGACCCTTTTAGTCAGTGTGGAAAATCTCTA
GCAGTGGCGCCCGAACAGGGACTTGAAAGCGAAAGGGAAACCAGAGGAGCTCTCTCGACGCAGGACTCGG
CTTGCTGAAGCGCGCACGGCAAGAGGCGAGGGGCGGCGACTGGTGAGTACGCCAAAAATTTTGACTAGCG
GAGGCTAGAAGGAGAGAGATGGGTGCGAGAGCGTCAGTATTAAGCGGGGGAGAATTAGATCGCGATGGGA
AAAAATTCGGTTAAGGCCAGGGGGAAAGAAAAAATATAAATTAAAACATATAGTATGGGCAAGCAGGGAG
CTAGAACGATTCGCAGTTAATCCTGGCCTGTTAGAAACATCAGAAGGCTGTAGACAAATACTGGGACAGC
TACAACCATCCCTTCAGACAGGATCAGAAGAACTTAGATCATTATATAATACAGTAGCAACCCTCTATTG
TGTGCATCAAAGGATAGAGATAAAAGACACCAAGGAAGCTTTAGACAAGATAGAGGAAGAGCAAAACAAA
AGTAAGACCACCGCACAGCAAGCGGCCGGCCGCTGATCTTCAGACCTGGAGGAGGAGATATGAGGGACAA
TTGGAGAAGTGAATTATATAAATATAAAGTAGTAAAAATTGAACCATTAGGAGTAGCACCCACCAAGGCA
AAGAGAAGAGTGGTGCAGAGAGAAAAAAGAGCAGTGGGAATAGGAGCTTTGTTCCTTGGGTTCTTGGGAG
CAGCAGGAAGCACTATGGGCGCAGCGTCAATGACGCTGACGGTACAGGCCAGACAATTATTGTCTGGTAT
AGTGCAGCAGCAGAACAATTTGCTGAGGGCTATTGAGGCGCAACAGCATCTGTTGCAACTCACAGTCTGG
GGCATCAAGCAGCTCCAGGCAAGAATCCTGGCTGTGGAAAGATACCTAAAGGATCAACAGCTCCTGGGGA
TTTGGGGTTGCTCTGGAAAACTCATTTGCACCACTGCTGTGCCTTGGAATGCTAGTTGGAGTAATAAATC
TCTGGAACAGATTTGGAATCACACGACCTGGATGGAGTGGGACAGAGAAATTAACAATTACACAAGCTTA
ATACACTCCTTAATTGAAGAATCGCAAAACCAGCAAGAAAAGAATGAACAAGAATTATTGGAATTAGATA
AATGGGCAAGTTTGTGGAATTGGTTTAACATAACAAATTGGCTGTGGTATATAAAATTATTCATAATGAT
AGTAGGAGGCTTGGTAGGTTTAAGAATAGTTTTTGCTGTACTTTCTATAGTGAATAGAGTTAGGCAGGGA
TATTCACCATTATCGTTTCAGACCCACCTCCCAACCCCGAGGGGACCCGACAGGCCCGAAGGAATAGAAG
AAGAAGGTGGAGAGAGAGACAGAGACAGATCCATTCGATTAGTGAACGGATCTCGACGGTATCGCCGAAT
TCACAAATGGCAGTATTCATCCACAATTTTAAAAGAAAAGGGGGGATTGGGGGGTACAGTGCAGGGGAAA
GAATAGTAGACATAATAGCAACAGACATACAAACTAAAGAATTACAAAAACAAATTACAAAAATTCAAAA
TTTTCGGGTTTATTACAGGGACAGCAGAGATCCAGTTTGGACTAGTGGAGTTCCGCGTTACATAACTTAC
GGTAAATGGCCCGCCTGGCTGACCGCCCAACGACCCCCGCCCATTGACGTCAATAATGACGTATGTTCCC
ATAGTAACGCCAATAGGGACTTTCCATTGACGTCAATGGGTGGAGTATTTACGGTAAACTGCCCACTTGG
CAGTACATCAAGTGTATCATATGCCAAGTACGCCCCCTATTGACGTCAATGACGGTAAATGGCCCGCCTG
GCATTATGCCCAGTACATGACCTTATGGGACTTTCCTACTTGGCAGTACATCTACGTATTAGTCATCGCT
ATTACCATGGTGATGCGGTTTTGGCAGTACATCAATGGGCGTGGATAGCGGTTTGACTCACGGGGATTTC
CAAGTCTCCACCCCATTGACGTCAATGGGAGTTTGTTTTGGCACCAAAATCAACGGGACTTTCCAAAATG
TCGTAACAACTCCGCCCCATTGACGCAAATGGGCGGTAGGCGTGTACGGTGGGAGGTCTATATAAGCAGA
GCTCGTTTAGTGAACCGTCAGATCGCCTGGAGACGCCATCCACGCTGTTTTGACCTCCATAGAAGACACC
GGCGGCCTAGCGCTACCGGACTCAGATCCACCGGTCGCCACCATGGCCTCCTCCGAGGACGTCATCAAGG
AGTTCATGCGCTTCAAGGTGCGCATGGAGGGCTCCGTGAACGGCCACGAGTTCGAGATCGAGGGCGAGGG
CGAGGGCCGCCCCTACGAGGGCACCCAGACCGCCAAGCTGAAGGTGACCAAGGGCGGCCCCCTGCCCTTC
GCCTGGGACATCCTGTCCCCCCAGTTCCAGTACGGCTCCAAGGTGTACGTGAAGCACCCCGCCGACATCC
CCGACTACAAGAAGCTGTCCTTCCCCGAGGGCTTCAAGTGGGAGCGCGTGATGAACTTCGAGGACGGCGG
CGTGGTGACCGTGACCCAGGACTCCTCCCTGCAGGACGGCTCCTTCATCTACAAGGTGAAGTTCATCGGC
GTGAACTTCCCCTCCGACGGCCCCGTAATGCAGAAGAAGACTATGGGCTGGGAGGCCTCCACCGAGCGCC
TGTACCCCCGCGACGGCGTGCTGAAGGGCGAGATCCACAAGGCCCTGAAGCTGAAGGACGGCGGCCACTA
CCTGGTGGAGTTCAAGTCCATCTACATGGCCAAGAAGCCCGTGCAGCTGCCCGGCTACTACTACGTGGAC
TCCAAGCTGGACATCACCTCCCACAACGAGGACTACACCATCGTGGAGCAGTACGAGCGCGCCGAGGGCC
GCCACCACCTGTTCCTGTAGCGGCCAATTCTGCAGTCGACATCCGCCCCTCTCCCTCCCCCCCCCCTAAC
GTTACTGGCCGAAGCCGCTTGGAATAAGGCCGGTGTGCGTTTGTCTATATGTTATTTTCCACCATATTGC
CGTCTTTTGGCAATGTGAGGGCCCGGAAACCTGGCCCTGTCTTCTTGACGAGCATTCCTAGGGGTCTTTC
CCCTCTCGCCAAAGGAATGCAAGGTCTGTTGAATGTCGTGAAGGAAGCAGTTCCTCTGGAAGCTTCTTGA
AGACAAACAACGTCTGTAGCGACCCTTTGCAGGCAGCGGAACCCCCCACCTGGCGACAGGTGCCTCTGCG
GCCAAAAGCCACGTGTATAAGATACACCTGCAAAGGCGGCACAACCCCAGTGCCACGTTGTGAGTTGGAT
AGTTGTGGAAAGAGTCAAATGGCTCTCCTCAAGCGTATTCAACAAGGGGCTGAAGGATGCCCAGAAGGTA
CCCCATTGTATGGGATCTGATCTGGGGCCTCGGTACACATGCTTTACATGTGTTTAGTCGAGGTTAAAAA
AACGTCTAGGCCCCCCGAACCACGGGGACGTGGTTTTCCTTTGAAAAACACGATGATAATATGGCCACAA
TCGATATGGATGTATTCATGAAAGGACTTTCAAAGGCCAAGGAGGGAGTTGTGGCTGCTGCTGAGAAAAC
CAAACAGGGTGTGGCAGAAGCAGCAGGAAAGACAAAAGAG
[192 nt withheld, positions 4241-4432]
TTGGGCAAGAATGAAGAAGGAGCCCCACAGGAAGGAATTCTGGAAGATATGCCTGTGGATCCTGACAATG
AGGCTTATGAAATGCCTTCTGAGGAAGGGTATCAAGACTACGAACCTGAAGCCCTCGAGGCGGCCGCTAT
GGTGAGCAAGGGCGAGGAGCTGTTCACCGGGGTGGTGCCCATCCTGGTCGAGCTGGACGGCGACGTAAAC
GGCCACAAGTTCAGCGTGTCCGGCGAGGGCGAGGGCGATGCCACCTACGGCAAGCTGACCCTGAAGTTCA
TCTGCACCACCGGCAAGCTGCCCGTGCCCTGGCCCACCCTCGTGACCACCCTGACCTACGGCGTGCAGTG
CTTCAGCCGCTACCCCGACCACATGAAGCAGCACGACTTCTTCAAGTCCGCCATGCCCGAAGGCTACGTC
CAGGAGCGCACCATCTTCTTCAAGGACGACGGCAACTACAAGACCCGCGCCGAGGTGAAGTTCGAGGGCG
ACACCCTGGTGAACCGCATCGAGCTGAAGGGCATCGACTTCAAGGAGGACGGCAACATCCTGGGGCACAA
GCTGGAGTACAACTACAACAGCCACAACGTCTATATCATGGCCGACAAGCAGAAGAACGGCATCAAGGTG
AACTTCAAGATCCGCCACAACATCGAGGACGGCAGCGTGCAGCTCGCCGACCACTACCAGCAGAACACCC
CCATCGGCGACGGCCCCGTGCTGCTGCCCGACAACCACTACCTGAGCACCCAGTCCGCCCTGAGCAAAGA
CCCCAACGAGAAGCGCGATCACATGGTCCTGCTGGAGTTCGTGACCGCCGCCGGGATCACTCTCGGCATG
GACGAGCTGTACAAGTAATCTAGATAACTGATCCTCTCCCTATAGTGAGTCGTATTAAATTCTACCGGGT
AGGGGAGGCGCTTTTCCCAAGGCAGTCTGGAGCATGCGCTTTAGCAGCCCCGCTGGGCACTTGGCGCTAC
ACAAGTGGCCTCTGGCCTCGCACACATTCCACATCCACCGGTAGGCGCCAACCGGCTCCGTTCTTTGGTG
GCCCCTTCGCGCCACCTTCTACTCCTCCCCTAGTCAGGAAGTTCCCCCCCGCCCCGCAGCTCGCGTCGTG
CAGGACGTGACAAATGGAAGTAGCACGTCTCACTAGTCTCGTGCAGATGGACAGCACCGCTGAGCAATGG
AAGCGGGTAGGCCTTTGGGGCAGCGGCCAATAGCAGCTTTGCTCCTTCGCTTTCTGGGCTCAGAGGCTGG
GAAGGGGTGGGTCCGGGGGCGGGGCGGGCGCCCGAAGGTCCTCCGGAGGCCCGGCATTCTGCACGCTTCA
AAAGCGCACGTCTGCCGCGCTGTTCTCCTCTTCCTCATCTCCGGGCCTTTCGACCTGCAGCCCAAGCTTA
CCATGATTGAACAAGATGGATTGCACGCAGGTTCTCCGGCCGCTTGGGTGGAGAGGCTATTCGGCTATGA
CTGGGCACAACAGACGATCGGCTGCTCTGATGCCGCCGTGTTCCGGCTGTCAGCGCAGGGGCGCCCGGTT
CTTTTTGTCAAGACCGACCTGTCCGGTGCCCTGAATGAACTGCAGGACGAGGCAGCGCGGCTATCGTGGC
TGGCCACGACGGGCGTTCCTTGCGCAGCTGTGCTCGACGTTGTCACTGAAGCGGGAAGGGACTGGCTGCT
ATTGGGCGAAGTGCCGGGGCAGGATCTCCTGTCATCTCACCTTGCTCCTGCCGAGAAAGTATCCATCATG
GCTGATGCAATGCGGCGGCTGCATACGCTTGATCCGGCTACCTGCCCATTCGACCACCAAGCGAAACATC
GCATCGAGCGAGCACGTACTCGGATGGAAGCCGGTCTTGTCGATCAGGATGATCTGGACGAAGAGCATCA
GGGGCTCGCGCCAGCCGAACTGTTCGCCAGGCTCAAGGCGCGCATGCCCGACGGCGAGGATCTCGTCGTG
ACCCATGGCGATGCCTGCTTGCCGAATATCATGGTGGAAAATGGCCGCTTTTCTGGATTCATCGACTGTG
GCCGGCTGGGTGTGGCGGACCGCTATCAGGACATAGCGTTGGCTACCCGTGATATTGCTGAAGAGCTTGG
CGGCGAATGGGCTGACCGCTTCCTCGTGCTTTACGGTATCGCCGCTCCCGATTCGCAGCGCATCGCCTTC
TATCGCCTTCTTGACGAGTTCTTCTGACCTGAGGATCATAATCAGCCATACCACATTTGTAGAGGTTTTA
CTTGCTTTAAAAAACCTCCCACACCTCCCCCTGAACCTGAAACATAAAATGAATGCAATTGATAGATCCT
AATCAACCTCTGGATTACAAAATTTGTGAAAGATTGACTGGTATTCTTAACTATGTTGCTCCTTTTACGC
TATGTGGATACGCTGCTTTAATGCCTTTGTATCATGCTATTGCTTCCCGTATGGCTTTCATTTTCTCCTC
CTTGTATAAATCCTGGTTGCTGTCTCTTTATGAGGAGTTGTGGCCCGTTGTCAGGCAACGTGGCGTGGTG
TGCACTGTGTTTGCTGACGCAACCCCCACTGGTTGGGGCATTGCCACCACCTGTCAGCTCCTTTCCGGGA
CTTTCGCTTTCCCCCTCCCTATTGCCACGGCGGAACTCATCGCCGCCTGCCTTGCCCGCTGCTGGACAGG
GGCTCGGCTGTTGGGCACTGACAATTCCGTGGTGTTGTCGGGGAAATCATCGTCCTTTCCTTGGCTGCTC
GCCTGTGTTGCCACCTGGATTCTGCGCGGGACGTCCTTCTGCTACGTCCCTTCGGCCCTCAATCCAGCGG
ACCTTCCTTCCCGCGGCCTGCTGCCGGCTCTGCGGCCTCTTCCGCGTCTTCGCCTTCGCCCTCAGACGAG
TCGGATCTCCCTTTGGGCCGCCTCCCCGCCTGAGATCCTTTAAGACCAATGACTTACAAGGCAGCTGTAG
ATCTTAGCCACTTTTTAAAAGAAAAGGGGGGACTGGAAGGGCTAATTCACTCCCAACGAAGACAAGATCT
GCTTTTTGCTTGTACTGGGTCTCTCTGGTTAGACCAGATCTGAGCCTGGGAGCTCTCTGGCTAACTAGGG
AACCCACTGCTTAAGCCTCAATAAAGCTTGCCTTGAGTGCTTCAAGTAGTGTGTGCCCGTCTGTTGTGTG
ACTCTGGTAACTAGAGATCCCTCAGACCCTTTTAGTCAGTGTGGAAAATCTCTAGCAGTAGTAGTTCATG
TCATCTTATTATTCAGTATTTATAACTTGCAAAGAAATGAATATCAGAGAGTGAGAGGCCCGGGTTAATT
AAGGAAAGGGCTAGATCATTCTTGAAGACGAAAGGGCCTCGTGATACGCCTATTTTTATAGGTTAATGTC
ATGATAATAATGGTTTCTTAGACGTCAGGTGGCACTTTTCGGGGAAATGTGCGCGGAACCCCTATTTGTT
TATTTTTCTAAATACATTCAAATATGTATCCGCTCATGAGACAATAACCCTGATAAATGCTTCAATAATA
TTGAAAAAGGAAGAGTATGAGTATTCAACATTTCCGTGTCGCCCTTATTCCCTTTTTTGCGGCATTTTGC
CTTCCTGTTTTTGCTCACCCAGAAACGCTGGTGAAAGTAAAAGATGCTGAAGATCAGTTGGGTGCACGAG
TGGGTTACATCGAACTGGATCTCAACAGCGGTAAGATCCTTGAGAGTTTTCGCCCCGAAGAACGTTTTCC
AATGATGAGCACTTTTAAAGTTCTGCTATGTGGCGCGGTATTATCCCGTGTTGACGCCGGGCAAGAGCAA
CTCGGTCGCCGCATACACTATTCTCAGAATGACTTGGTTGAGTACTCACCAGTCACAGAAAAGCATCTTA
CGGATGGCATGACAGTAAGAGAATTATGCAGTGCTGCCATAACCATGAGTGATAACACTGCGGCCAACTT
ACTTCTGACAACGATCGGAGGACCGAAGGAGCTAACCGCTTTTTTGCACAACATGGGGGATCATGTAACT
CGCCTTGATCGTTGGGAACCGGAGCTGAATGAAGCCATACCAAACGACGAGCGTGACACCACGATGCCTG
TAGCAATGGCAACAACGTTGCGCAAACTATTAACTGGCGAACTACTTACTCTAGCTTCCCGGCAACAATT
AATAGACTGGATGGAGGCGGATAAAGTTGCAGGACCACTTCTGCGCTCGGCCCTTCCGGCTGGCTGGTTT
ATTGCTGATAAATCTGGAGCCGGTGAGCGTGGGTCTCGCGGTATCATTGCAGCACTGGGGCCAGATGGTA
AGCCCTCCCGTATCGTAGTTATCTACACGACGGGGAGTCAGGCAACTATGGATGAACGAAATAGACAGAT
CGCTGAGATAGGTGCCTCACTGATTAAGCATTGGTAACTGTCAGACCAAGTTTACTCATATATACTTTAG
ATTGATTTAAAACTTCATTTTTAATTTAAAAGGATCTAGGTGAAGATCCTTTTTGATAATCTCATGACCA
AAATCCCTTAACGTGAGTTTTCGTTCCACTGAGCGTCAGACCCCGTAGAAAAGATCAAAGGATCTTCTTG
AGATCCTTTTTTTCTGCGCGTAATCTGCTGCTTGCAAACAAAAAAACCACCGCTACCAGCGGTGGTTTGT
TTGCCGGATCAAGAGCTACCAACTCTTTTTCCGAAGGTAACTGGCTTCAGCAGAGCGCAGATACCAAATA
CTGTTCTTCTAGTGTAGCCGTAGTTAGGCCACCACTTCAAGAACTCTGTAGCACCGCCTACATACCTCGC
TCTGCTAATCCTGTTACCAGTGGCTGCTGCCAGTGGCGATAAGTCGTGTCTTACCGGGTTGGACTCAAGA
CGATAGTTACCGGATAAGGCGCAGCGGTCGGGCTGAACGGGGGGTTCGTGCACACAGCCCAGCTTGGAGC
GAACGACCTACACCGAACTGAGATACCTACAGCGTGAGCTATGAGAAAGCGCCACGCTTCCCGAAGGGAG
AAAGGCGGACAGGTATCCGGTAAGCGGCAGGGTCGGAACAGGAGAGCGCACGAGGGAGCTTCCAGGGGGA
AACGCCTGGTATCTTTATAGTCCTGTCGGGTTTCGCCACCTCTGACTTGAGCGTCGATTTTTGTGATGCT
CGTCAGGGGGGCGGAGCCTATGGAAAAACGCCAGCAACGCGGCCTTTTTACGGTTCCTGGCCTTTTGCTG
GCCTTTTGCTCACATGTTCTTTCCTGCGTTATCCCCTGATTCTGTGGATAACCGTATTACCGCCTTTGAG
TGAGCTGATACCGCTCGCCGCAGCCGAACGACCGAGCGCAGCGAGTCAGTGAGCGAGGAAGCGGAAGAGC
GCCCAATACGCAAACCGCCTCTCCCCGCGCGTTGGCCGATTCATTAATGCAGCAAGCTCATGGCTGACTA
ATTTTTTTTATTTATGCAGAGGCCGAGGCCGCCTCGGCCTCTGAGCTATTCCAGAAGTAGTGAGGAGGCT
TTTTTGGAGGCCTAGGCTTTTGCAAAAAGCTCCCCGTGGCACGACAGGTTTCCCGACTGGAAAGCGGGCA
GTGAGCGCAACGCAATTAATGTGAGTTAGCTCACTCATTAGGCACCCCAGGCTTTACACTTTATGCTTCC
GGCTCGTATGTTGTGTGGAATTGTGAGCGGATAACAATTTCACACAGGAAACAGCTATGACATGATTACG
AATTTCACAAATAAAGCATTTTTTTCACTGCATTCTAGTTGTGGTTTGTCCAAACTCATCAATGTATCTT
ATCATGTCTGGATCAACTGGATAACTCAAGCTAACCAAAATCATCCCAAACTTCCCACCCCATACCCTAT
TACCACTGCCAATTACCTGTGGTTTCATTTACTCTAAACCTGTGATTCCTCTGAATTATTTTCATTTTAA
AGAAATTGTATTTGTTAAATATGTACTACAAACTTAGTAGTT
